>Addgene plasmid #40618 | pCDH-F-PA1 | addgene partial sequence | sequence record 54261 | pCDH-rev 5'-GCATTCCTTTGGCGAGAG-3'
GGCCAGGTTTCCGGGCCCTCACATTGCCAAAAGACGGCAATATGGTGGAAAATAACATATAGACAAACGC
ACACCGGCCTTATTCCAAGCGGCTTCGGCCAGTAACGTTAGGGGGGGGGGAGGGAGAGGGGCGCGGCCGC
GGATCCTCAGTATTTCCGCTGCCGAGGGAAGAGACTACTCCCGGAGGATCGGAGTGGGGGGCTGGCGGGG
CTGGGGTCCTCCGAGTCCAGGCTGAAGAGGTCCCTCCCGGTACGAAGGATCTGCTCCTCCAGCTTCTTGT
GTCTCTTCATGTCCGACAGCACCTTGTCCAGGCGGGCCTCCCGTTTCTGGCTCCGGGCTGAGCTTCCTGG
GGTGCGTCTCCGGTCAATCAGGGAGTCCTTTGGTGTCACTGGCTCATCATCAAAATCAAATTCCGTGGGC
ATGTGTGGTTTTTCCTCTTCCTCTTCTTTGGCCTCCGGCTCCTCATCGGATCTCTCCTCTTCGCTCTGGG
CCTCCGGCGTGGGAGGCCGGCGGGGCAGGATCTCGGCTTGCAGCTCCAGAGTACCGTGGGCAGCCAGCAG
TTCATAGAGCCGCTGGATTTCGGAGGGCGGGGGCATCCAGGGCTGCCCATCCGCAGGCAGCTCCACCTCC
TCGTCGCTGCAGGGCACGCACCAGTCCTCGGAGTCCTCCTCGGCAGGCTCTTCTCCCCCAGCGCTGGGGA
CTTCTCCCTGCGCCTCCTCGCCCCCGGACCC
