>Addgene plasmid #40618 | pCDH-F-PA1 | addgene partial sequence | sequence record 54689 | EF1a-F_alt 5'-gccgtgaacgttctttttc-3'
GGCTGAGCTTCGAGGGGCTCGCATCTCTCCTTCACGCGCCCGCCGCCCTACCTGAGGCCGCCATCCACGC
CGGTTGAGTCGCGTTCTGCCGCCTCCCGCCTGTGGTGCCTCCTGAACTGCGTCCGCCGTCTAGGTAAGTT
TAAAGCTCAGGTCGAGACCGGGCCTTTGTCCGGCGCTCCCTTGGAGCCTACCTAGACTCAGCCGGCTCTC
CACGCTTTGCCTGACCCTGCTTGCTCAACTCTACGTCTTTGTTTCGTTTTCTGTTCTGCGCCGTTACAGA
TCCAAGCTGTGACCGGCGCCTACTCTAGAGCCACCATGGACTACAAGGACGACGATGACAAGATGTCCCT
TGCTCGGGGCCATGGAGACACTGCGGCCAGTACGGCGGCGCCTCTGTCTGAAGAAGGGGAAGTGACCTCC
GGCCTCCAGGCTCTGGCCGTGGAGGATACCGGAGGCCCCTCTGCCTCGGCCGGTAAGGCCGAGGACGAGG
GGGAAGGAGGCCGAGAGGAGACCGAGCGTGAGGGGTCCGGGGGCGAGGAGGCGCAGGGAGAAGTCCCCAG
CGCTGGGGGAGAAGAGCCTGCCGAGGAGGACTCCGAGGACTGGTGCGTGCCCTGCAGCGACGAGGAGGTG
GAGCTGCCTGCGGATGGGCAGCCCTGGATGCCCCCGCCCTCCGAAATCCAGCGGCTCTATGAACTGCTGG
CTGCCCACGGTACTCTGGAGCTGCAAGCCGAGATCCTGCCCCGCCGGCCTCCCACGCCGGAGGCCCAGAG
CGAAGAGGAGAGATCCGATGAGGAGCCGGAGGCCAAAGAAGAGGAAGAGGAAAAACCACACATGCCCACG
GAATTTGATTTTGATGATGAGCCAGTGACACCAAAGGACTCCCTGATTGACCGGAGACGCACCCCAGGAA
GCTCAGCCCGGAGCCAGAAACGGGAGGCCCGCCTGGACA
