[The description below was written by a language model from this plasmid's Addgene catalogue record.]
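Description:
pCDH-F-PA1 is a lentiviral expression plasmid built on the pCDH-EF1-MCS-IRES-Neo backbone from System Biosciences, with a total size of about 9.1 kb. It is maintained in E. coli as a high-copy plasmid under ampicillin selection. As a lentiviral transfer vector it is intended to be packaged into viral particles that deliver and integrate the expression cassette into mammalian target cells. No feature table accompanies the record, so the viral elements and the bacterial origin are not itemised here.

The payload is the human PA1 coding sequence (gene symbol PAGR1, also known as C16orf53), an insert of roughly 750 bp cloned between the XbaI and BamHI sites of the multiple cloning site, both of which were preserved. The protein carries an N-terminal Flag epitope, the "F" in the plasmid name, allowing detection or immunoprecipitation with anti-Flag antibodies. Transcription is driven by the EF1 promoter, a constitutive promoter that tends to remain active in many mammalian cell types. As the backbone name indicates, an IRES downstream of the cloning site links a neomycin resistance gene to the same transcript. G418 selection therefore enriches for cells that also express Flag-PA1, since both proteins are translated from one bicistronic mRNA.

The construct suits stable ectopic expression of tagged PA1 in transduced cell populations. It was deposited in connection with a study of UTX function in the mesoderm differentiation of embryonic stem cells, although the record does not spell out the specific experiment in which this plasmid was used.
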