Addgene plasmid #40618: pCDH-F-PA1
Depositing lab: Kai Ge. Depositing organization: National Institute of Diabetes & Digestive & Kidney Diseases (NIDDK). Publication: UTX regulates mesoderm differentiation of embryonic stem cells independent of H3K27 demethylase activity. Wang C, Lee JE, Cho YW, Xiao Y, Jin Q, Liu C, Ge K. Proc Natl Acad Sci U S A. 2012 Sep 4. 10.1073/pnas.1204166109 PubMed 22949634.
Backbone
  Vector backbone: pCDH-EF1-MCS-IRES-Neo
  Backbone manufacturer: System Biosciences (SBI)
  Backbone size w/o insert (bp): 8295
  Total vector size (bp): 9100
  Vector type: Lentiviral
  Selectable markers: Neomycin (select with G418)
Growth in bacteria
  Bacterial resistance: Ampicillin, 100 μg/mL
  Growth temperature: 37°C
  Growth strain: XL10 Gold
  Copy number: High Copy
Gene/Insert
  Gene/Insert name: PA1 (alt name: C16orf53)
  Species: H. sapiens (human)
  Insert size (bp): 750
  GenBank ID: NM_024516.3
  Entrez Gene: PAGR1 (a.k.a. C16orf53, GAS, PA1)
  Promoter: EF1
  Tag / fusion protein: Flag (N terminal on insert)
  Cloning method: Restriction Enzyme; 5′ cloning site Xba I (not destroyed); 3′ cloning site BamH I (not destroyed)
  Sequencing primers: 5′ 5'-ccctgcttgctcaactctac-3'; 3′ 5'-GCATTCCTTTGGCGAGAG-3'
Terms and licenses: Academic/Nonprofit Terms; Industry Terms: Not Available to Industry
How to cite: pCDH-F-PA1 was a gift from Kai Ge (Addgene plasmid # 40618 ; http://n2t.net/addgene:40618 ; RRID:Addgene_40618)
